Addgene plasmid #233174: pMXs-uORFx6-Isl1-P2A-mRuby2
Purpose: Retroviral expression of Isl1 with mRuby2 fluorescent reporter with upstream open reading frame
Depositing lab: Kate Galloway. Depositing organization: Massachusetts Institute of Technology. Publication: Proliferation history and transcription factor levels drive direct conversion to motor neurons. Wang NB, Lende-Dorn BA, Beitz AM, Han P, Adewumi HO, O'Shea TM, Galloway KE. Cell Syst. 2025 Apr 16;16(4):101205. doi: 10.1016/j.cels.2025.101205. Epub 2025 Mar 13. PubMed 40086434.
Backbone
  Vector backbone: pMXs-gw
  Vector type: Mammalian Expression, Retroviral
Growth in bacteria
  Bacterial resistance: Ampicillin, 100 μg/mL
  Growth temperature: 30°C
  Growth strain: NEB Stable
  Copy number: High Copy
Gene/Insert
  Gene/Insert name: Isl1-P2A-mRuby2
  Species: M. musculus (mouse), Synthetic
  Entrez Gene: Isl1
  Cloning method: Gateway Cloning
Terms and licenses: Academic/Nonprofit Terms; Industry Terms: Not Available to Industry
Depositor comments: Please visit https://doi.org/10.1101/2023.11.26.568736 for bioRxiv preprint.
How to cite: pMXs-uORFx6-Isl1-P2A-mRuby2 was a gift from Kate Galloway (Addgene plasmid # 233174 ; http://n2t.net/addgene:233174 ; RRID:Addgene_233174)
