[The description below was written by a language model from this plasmid's Addgene catalogue record and pLannotate feature annotations shown in this document.]
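Description:
pMXs-uORFx6-Isl1-P2A-mRuby2 is a Moloney murine leukemia virus-based retroviral expression vector built on the Gateway-adapted pMXs-gw backbone, intended for delivery of a transgene into mammalian cells. In bacteria it is maintained through a high-copy ColE1/pUC-type origin and selected with ampicillin via the β-lactamase gene and its native promoter. The proviral portion is bounded by two MMLV long terminal repeats. Downstream of the 5′ LTR lie the MMLV packaging signal, a fragment of the MESV packaging signal, a truncated gag lacking its start codon, and a pol region carrying the splice acceptor. Together these allow the genomic RNA to be packaged when the viral proteins are supplied in trans. No separate internal promoter is annotated, so expression presumably depends on the 5′ LTR.

The payload sits between attB1 and attB2 sites left by Gateway recombination. It encodes mouse Isl1, a LIM-homeodomain transcription factor involved in motor neuron specification (the annotation tool matched it to the human ortholog), joined through a P2A self-cleaving peptide to the red fluorescent protein mRuby2, so that fluorescence reports expression from the same transcript. The P2A falls in the short unannotated gap between the two coding sequences. The name indicates six upstream open reading frames, presumably in the unannotated stretch between attB1 and the Isl1 start. uORFs generally reduce translation of the downstream coding sequence, although the record does not state the intended effect. A WPRE follows the cassette to enhance transcript stability and expression. The associated work concerns how transcription factor levels influence direct conversion of cells to motor neurons, which is consistent with use of this construct to deliver Isl1 at a tuned expression level.
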