Features (pLannotate 1.2.2; 16 found; start..end, strand, type, name):
    198..216     -  misc_feature   MCS (fragment): pBluescript multiple cloning site
    222..246     +  protein_bind   attB1: mutant version of attB; recombination site for the Gateway® BP reaction BP Clonase™
    387..1433    +  CDS            ISL1: ISL1_HUMAN - Experimental evidence at protein level: Swiss-Prot protein existence level 1. DNA-binding transcriptional activator. Recognizes and binds to the consensus octamer binding site 5'-ATAATTAA-3' in promoter of target genes. Plays a fundamental role in the gene regulatory network essential for retinal ganglion cell (RGC) differentiation. Cooperates with the transcription factor POU4F2 to achieve maximal levels of expression of RGC target genes and RGC fate specification in the developing retina. Involved in the specification of motor neurons in cooperation with LHX3 and LDB1. Binds to
   1500..2210    +  CDS            mRuby2: mRuby2 is a basic (constitutively fluorescent) red fluorescent protein published in 2012, derived from Entacmaea quadricolor. It has moderate acid sensitivity.
   2227..2251    -  protein_bind   attB2: mutant version of attB; recombination site for the Gateway® BP reaction BP Clonase™
   2268..2856    +  misc_feature   WPRE: woodchuck hepatitis virus posttranscriptional regulatory element
   2914..3505    +  LTR            LTR: long terminal repeat from Moloney murine leukemia virus
   3571..3623    -  CDS            lacI (fragment): lac repressor; lacI; The lac repressor binds to the lac operator to inhibit transcription in E. coli. This inhibition can be relieved by adding lactose or isopropyl-β-D-thiogalactopyranoside (IPTG).
   3806..4394    -  rep_origin     ori: high-copy-number ColE1/pMB1/pBR322/pUC origin of replication
   4558..5418    -  CDS            AmpR: β-lactamase; bla; confers resistance to ampicillin, carbenicillin, and related antibiotics
   5419..5523    -  promoter       AmpR promoter: bla
   5553..6146    +  LTR            LTR: long terminal repeat from Moloney murine leukemia virus
   6209..6408    +  misc_feature   MMLV Ψ: packaging signal of Moloney murine leukemia virus (MMLV)
   6460..6548    +  misc_feature   MESV Ψ (fragment): packaging signal of murine embryonic stem cell virus
   6625..7041    +  CDS            gag (truncated): truncated Moloney murine leukemia virus (MMLV) gag gene lacking the start codon
   7051..179     +  misc_feature   pol region (across the origin): Moloney murine leukemia virus (MMLV) pol region containing the splice acceptor site
>Addgene plasmid #233174 | pMXs-uORFx6-Isl1-P2A-mRuby2 | addgene full sequence | sequence record 465030 | Addgene NGS Result
TCGGCGACACAGTGTGGGTCCGCCGACACCAGACTAAGAACCTAGAACCTCGCTGGAAAGGACCTTACAC
AGTCCTGCTGACCACCCCCACCGCCCTCAAAGTAGACGGCATCGCAGCTTGGATACACGCCGCCCACGTG
AAGGCTGCCGACCCCGGGGGTGGACCATCCTCTAGACTGCCGGATCTAGCTAGTTAATCGACGGTATCGA
TAAGCTATCAAACAAGTTTGTACAAAAAAGCAGGCTCCACCATGGGAACCAATTCAGTCGAGTCGAGTCG
ACTGGATCCACCATGGGTTGAACCATGGGTTGAACCATGGGTTGAGATCCACCATGGGTTGAACCATGGG
TTGAACCATGGGTTGAGATCCGGTACTACTGCCACCATGGGAGACATGGGCGATCCACCAAAAAAAAAAC
GTCTGATTTCCCTGTGTGTTGGTTGCGGCAATCAAATTCACGACCAGTATATTCTGAGGGTTTCTCCGGA
TTTGGAGTGGCATGCAGCATGTTTGAAATGTGCGGAGTGTAATCAGTATTTGGACGAAAGCTGTACGTGC
TTTGTTAGGGATGGGAAAACCTACTGTAAAAGAGATTATATCAGGTTGTACGGGATCAAATGCGCCAAGT
GCAGCATAGGCTTCAGCAAGAACGACTTCGTGATGCGCGCCCGCTCTAAGGTGTACCACATCGAGTGTTT
CCGCTGTGTAGCCTGCAGCCGACAGCTCATCCCGGGAGACGAATTCGCCCTGCGGGAGGATGGGCTTTTC
TGCCGTGCAGACCACGATGTGGTGGAGAGAGCCAGCCTGGGAGCTGGAGATCCTCTCAGTCCCTTGCATC
CAGCGCGGCCTCTGCAAATGGCAGCCGAACCCATCTCGGCTAGGCAGCCAGCTCTGCGGCCGCACGTCCA
CAAGCAGCCGGAGAAGACCACCCGAGTGCGGACTGTGCTCAACGAGAAGCAGCTGCACACCTTGCGGACC
TGCTATGCCGCCAACCCTCGGCCAGATGCGCTCATGAAGGAGCAACTAGTGGAGATGACGGGCCTCAGTC
CCAGAGTCATCCGAGTGTGGTTTCAAAACAAGCGGTGCAAGGACAAGAAACGCAGCATCATGATGAAGCA
GCTCCAGCAGCAGCAACCCAACGACAAAACTAATATCCAGGGGATGACAGGAACTCCCATGGTGGCTGCT
AGTCCGGAGAGACATGATGGTGGTTTACAGGCTAACCCAGTAGAGGTGCAAAGTTACCAGCCGCCCTGGA
AAGTACTGAGTGACTTCGCCTTGCAAAGCGACATAGATCAGCCTGCTTTTCAGCAACTGGTCAATTTTTC
AGAAGGAGGACCAGGCTCTAATTCTACTGGCAGTGAAGTAGCATCGATGTCCTCGCAGCTCCCAGATACA
CCCAACAGCATGGTAGCCAGTCCTATTGAGGCAGGAAGCGGAGCTACTAACTTCAGCCTGCTGAAGCAGG
CTGGAGACGTGGAGGAGAACCCTGGACCTATGGTGTCTAAGGGCGAAGAGCTGATCAAGGAAAATATGCG
TATGAAGGTGGTCATGGAAGGTTCGGTCAACGGCCACCAATTCAAATGCACAGGTGAAGGAGAAGGCAAT
CCGTACATGGGAACTCAAACCATGAGGATCAAAGTCATCGAGGGAGGACCCCTGCCATTTGCCTTTGACA
TTCTTGCCACGTCGTTCATGTATGGCAGCCGTACTTTTATCAAGTACCCGAAAGGCATTCCTGATTTCTT
TAAACAGTCCTTTCCTGAGGGTTTTACTTGGGAAAGAGTTACGAGATACGAAGATGGTGGAGTCGTCACC
GTCATGCAGGACACCAGCCTTGAGGATGGCTGTCTCGTTTACCACGTCCAAGTCAGAGGGGTAAACTTTC
CCTCCAATGGTCCCGTGATGCAGAAGAAGACCAAGGGTTGGGAGCCTAATACAGAGATGATGTATCCAGC
AGATGGTGGTCTGAGGGGATACACTCATATGGCACTGAAAGTTGATGGTGGTGGCCATCTGTCTTGCTCT
TTCGTAACAACTTACAGGTCAAAAAAGACCGTCGGGAACATCAAGATGCCCGGTATCCATGCCGTTGATC
ACCGCCTGGAAAGGTTAGAGGAAAGTGACAATGAAATGTTCGTAGTACAACGCGAACACGCAGTTGCCAA
GTTCGCCGGGCTTGGTGGTGGGATGGACGAGCTGTACAAGTAACGCTGATATCTAGACCCAGCTTTCTTG
TACAAAGTGGTTCGATAGCTTATCGATAATCAACCTCTGGATTACAAAATTTGTGAAAGATTGACTGGTA
TTCTTAACTATGTTGCTCCTTTTACGCTATGTGGATACGCTGCTTTAATGCCTTTGTATCATGCTATTGC
TTCCCGTATGGCTTTCATTTTCTCCTCCTTGTATAAATCCTGGTTGCTGTCTCTTTATGAGGAGTTGTGG
CCCGTTGTCAGGCAACGTGGCGTGGTGTGCACTGTGTTTGCTGACGCAACCCCCACTGGTTGGGGCATTG
CCACCACCTGTCAGCTCCTTTCCGGGACTTTCGCTTTCCCCCTCCCTATTGCCACGGCGGAACTCATCGC
CGCCTGCCTTGCCCGCTGCTGGACAGGGGCTCGGCTGTTGGGCACTGACAATTCCGTGGTGTTGTCGGGG
AAATCATCGTCCTTTCCTTGGCTGCTCGCCTGTGTTGCCACCTGGATTCTGCGCGGGACGTCCTTCTGCT
ACGTCCCTTCGGCCCTCAATCCAGCGGACCTTCCTTCCCGCGGCCTGCTGCCGGCTCTGCGGCCTCTTCC
GCGTCTTCGCCTTCGCCCTCAGACGAGTCGGATCTCCCTTTGGGCCGCCTCCCCGCATCGATACCGTCGA
CGATAAAATAAAAGATTTTATTTAGTCTCCAGAAAAAGGGGGGAATGAAAGACCCCACCTGTAGGTTTGG
CAAGCTAGCTTAAGTAACGCCATTTTGCAAGGCATGGAAAAATACATAACTGAGAATAGAGAAGTTCAGA
TCAAGGTCAGGAACAGATGGAACAGCTGAATATGGGCCAAACAGGATATCTGTGGTAAGCAGTTCCTGCC
CCGGCTCAGGGCCAAGAACAGATGGAACAGCTGAATATGGGCCAAACAGGATATCTGTGGTAAGCAGTTC
CTGCCCCGGCTCAGGGCCAAGAACAGATGGTCCCCAGATGCGGTCCAGCCCTCAGCAGTTTCTAGAGAAC
CATCAGATGTTTCCAGGGTGCCCCAAGGACCTGAAATGACCCTGTGCCTTATTTGAACTAACCAATCAGT
TCGCTTCTCGCTTCTGTTCGCGCGCTTCTGCTCCCCGAGCTCAATAAAAGAGCCCACAACCCCTCACTCG
GCGCGCCAGTCCTCCGATTGACTGAGTCGCCCGGGTACCCGTGTATCCAATAAACCCTCTTGCAGTTGCA
TCCGACTTGTGGTCTCGCTGTTCCTTGGGAGGGTCTCCTCTGAGTGATTGACTACCCGTCAGCGGGGGTC
TTTCACATGCAGCATGTATCAAAATTAATTTGGTTTTTTTTCTTAAGTATTTACATTAAATGGCCATAGT
TGCATTAATGAATCGGCCAACGCGCGGGGAGAGGCGGTTTGCGTATTGGGCGCTCTTCCGCTTCCTCGCT
CACTGACTCGCTGCGCTCGGTCGTTCGGCTGCGGCGAGCGGTATCAGCTCACTCAAAGGCGGTAATACGG
TTATCCACAGAATCAGGGGATAACGCAGGAAAGAACATGTGAGCAAAAGGCCAGCAAAAGGCCAGGAACC
GTAAAAAGGCCGCGTTGCTGGCGTTTTTCCATAGGCTCCGCCCCCCTGACGAGCATCACAAAAATCGACG
CTCAAGTCAGAGGTGGCGAAACCCGACAGGACTATAAAGATACCAGGCGTTTCCCCCTGGAAGCTCCCTC
GTGCGCTCTCCTGTTCCGACCCTGCCGCTTACCGGATACCTGTCCGCCTTTCTCCCTTCGGGAAGCGTGG
CGCTTTCTCATAGCTCACGCTGTAGGTATCTCAGTTCGGTGTAGGTCGTTCGCTCCAAGCTGGGCTGTGT
GCACGAACCCCCCGTTCAGCCCGACCGCTGCGCCTTATCCGGTAACTATCGTCTTGAGTCCAACCCGGTA
AGACACGACTTATCGCCACTGGCAGCAGCCACTGGTAACAGGATTAGCAGAGCGAGGTATGTAGGCGGTG
CTACAGAGTTCTTGAAGTGGTGGCCTAACTACGGCTACACTAGAAGAACAGTATTTGGTATCTGCGCTCT
GCTGAAGCCAGTTACCTTCGGAAAAAGAGTTGGTAGCTCTTGATCCGGCAAACAAACCACCGCTGGTAGC
GGTGGTTTTTTTGTTTGCAAGCAGCAGATTACGCGCAGAAAAAAAGGATCTCAAGAAGATCCTTTGATCT
TTTCTACGGGGTCTGACGCTCAGTGGAACGAAAACTCACGTTAAGGGATTTTGGTCATGAGATTATCAAA
AAGGATCTTCACCTAGATCCTTTTGCGGCCGGCCGCAAATCAATCTAAAGTATATATGAGTAAACTTGGT
CTGACAGTTACCAATGCTTAATCAGTGAGGCACCTATCTCAGCGATCTGTCTATTTCGTTCATCCATAGT
TGCCTGACTCCCCGTCGTGTAGATAACTACGATACGGGAGGGCTTACCATCTGGCCCCAGTGCTGCAATG
ATACCGCGAGACCCACGCTCACCGGCTCCAGATTTATCAGCAATAAACCAGCCAGCCGGAAGGGCCGAGC
GCAGAAGTGGTCCTGCAACTTTATCCGCCTCCATCCAGTCTATTAATTGTTGCCGGGAAGCTAGAGTAAG
TAGTTCGCCAGTTAATAGTTTGCGCAACGTTGTTGCCATTGCTACAGGCATCGTGGTGTCACGCTCGTCG
TTTGGTATGGCTTCATTCAGCTCCGGTTCCCAACGATCAAGGCGAGTTACATGATCCCCCATGTTGTGCA
AAAAAGCGGTTAGCTCCTTCGGTCCTCCGATCGTTGTCAGAAGTAAGTTGGCCGCAGTGTTATCACTCAT
GGTTATGGCAGCACTGCATAATTCTCTTACTGTCATGCCATCCGTAAGATGCTTTTCTGTGACTGGTGAG
TACTCAACCAAGTCATTCTGAGAATAGTGTATGCGGCGACCGAGTTGCTCTTGCCCGGCGTCAATACGGG
ATAATACCGCGCCACATAGCAGAACTTTAAAAGTGCTCATCATTGGAAAACGTTCTTCGGGGCGAAAACT
CTCAAGGATCTTACCGCTGTTGAGATCCAGTTCGATGTAACCCACTCGTGCACCCAACTGATCTTCAGCA
TCTTTTACTTTCACCAGCGTTTCTGGGTGAGCAAAAACAGGAAGGCAAAATGCCGCAAAAAAGGGAATAA
GGGCGACACGGAAATGTTGAATACTCATACTCTTCCTTTTTCAATATTATTGAAGCATTTATCAGGGTTA
TTGTCTCATGAGCGGATACATATTTGAATGTATTTAGAAAAATAAACAAATAGGGGTTCCGCGCACATTT
CCCCGAAAAGTGCCACCTGCATAATGAAAGACCCCACCTGTAGGTTTGGCAAGCTAGCTTAAGTAACGCC
ATTTTGCAAGGCATGGAAAAATACATAACTGAGAATAGAAAAGTTCAGATCAAGGTCAGGAACAGATGGA
ACAGCTGAATATGGGCCAAACAGGATATCTGTGGTAAGCAGTTCCTGCCCCGGCTCAGGGCCAAGAACAG
ATGGAACAGCTGAATATGGGCCAAACAGGATATCTGTGGTAAGCAGTTCCTGCCCCGGCTCAGGGCCAAG
AACAGATGGTCCCCAGATGCGGTCCAGCCCTCAGCAGTTTCTAGAGAACCATCAGATGTTTCCAGGGTGC
CCCAAGGACCTGAAATGACCCTGTGCCTTATTTGAACTAACCAATCAGTTCGCTTCTCGCTTCTGTTCGC
GCGCTTCTGCTCCCCGAGCTCAATAAAAGAGCCCACAACCCCTCACTCGGCGCGCCAGTCCTCCGATTGA
CTGAGTCGCCCGGGTACCCGTGTATCCAATAAACCCTCTTGCAGTTGCATCCGACTTGTGGTCTCGCTGT
TCCTTGGGAGGGTCTCCTCTGAGTGATTGACTACCCGTCAGCGGGGGTCTTTCATTTGGGGGCTCGTCCG
GGATCGGGAGACCCCTGCCCAGGGACCACCGACCCACCACCGGGAGGTAAGCTGGCCAGCAACTTATCTG
TGTCTGTCCGATTGTCTAGTGTCTATGACTGATTTTATGCGCCTGCGTCGGTACTAGTTAGCTAACTAGC
TCTGTATCTGGCGGACCCGTGGTGGAACTGACGAGTTCGGAACACCCGGCCGCAACCCTGGGAGACGTCC
CAGGGACTTCGGGGGCCGTTTTTGTGGCCCGACCTGAGTCCAAAAATCCCGATCGTTTTGGACTCTTTGG
TGCACCCCCCTAATAGGAGGGATATGTGGTTCTGGTAGGAGACGAGAACCTAAAACAGTTCCCGCCTCCG
TCTGAATTTTTGCTTTCGGTTTGGGACCGAAGCCGCGCCGCGCGTCTTGTCTGCTGCAGCATCGTTCTGT
GTTGTCTCTGTCTGACTGTGTTTCTGTATTTGTCTGAAAATTAGGGCCAGACTGTTACCACTCCCTTAAG
TTTGACCTTAGGTCACTGGAAAGATGTCGAGCGGATCGCTCACAACCAGTCGGTAGATGTCAAGAAGAGA
CGTTGGGTTACCTTCTGCTCTGCAGAATGGCCAACCTTTAACGTCGGATGGCCGCGAGACGGCACCTTTA
ACCGAGACCTCATCACCCAGGTTAAGATCAAGGTCTTTTCACCTGGCCCGCATGGACACCCAGACCAGGT
CCCCTACATCGTGACCTGGGAAGCCTTGGCTTTTGACCCCCCTCCCTGGGTCAAGCCCTTTGTACACCCT
AAGCCTCCGCCTCCTCTTCCTCCATCCGCCCCGTCTCTCCCCCTTGAACCTCCTCGTTCGACCCCGCCTC
GATCCTCCCTTTATCCAGCCCTCACTCCTTCTCTAGGCGCCCCCATATGGCCATATGAGATCTTATATGG
GGCACCCCCGCCCCTTGTAAACTTCCCTGACCCTGACATGACAAGAGTTACTAACAGCCCCTCTCTCCAA
GCTCACTTACAGGCTCTCTACTTAGTCCAGCACGAAGTCTGGAGACCTCTGGCGGCAGCCTACCAAGAAC
AACTGGACCGACCGGTGGTACCTCACCCTTACCGAG
